>Addgene plasmid #182295 | XRE-pNL1.3[secNLuc] | addgene full sequence | sequence record 359751 | Addgene NGS Result
GGCCTAACTGGCCGGTACCGGGCCCCCCCTCGAGGTCGACGGTATCGATAAGCTTCTGGCACATAGTAGT
TGCTTGGTAAATATTTGTGCAATGCACGAGGCCGCATATGACCGGAATGGGAGGTGAGGGGATTATTTTC
TGGCCTGGACCAGCGACGGATGGAGGTGCCACCGGGTTGGGGAGCACGTCGGGGATGGCGCGTAACGATG
TTAGCTGGGGCCAGGTTGAGCTAGGCACGCAAATACAACTTTTTTTTTCCTGGAAACCCTGTAACAGGAA
GGTTCCGGAGGGCGGGACAGCGTCGGAGGCAGGCAGCTAGGCCATGCCAAATGGCACTGGGGCTTCGTGT
CGTGCCACAGGCGTGGACCGAAAATGCGGACACATGCAGGCTGCCTCTCCTCGCAGGCAGAAGCCACACG
CAGACCTAGACCCTTTGCACCGCATCCCCTTATTCAATCGCGCACCCGCCACCCTTCGACAGTTCCTCTC
CCTCCACCCCAACCCCACGCCGCGCGCGAGGCTGGCCCTTTAAGAGCCCCGCCCCGACTCCCTCCCCCCT
CGCGTGACTGCGAGCCCCCGCGCCGGGCCGGGGAATGGGTCGGCTGGGTGGCTGCGCGGGCCTCCGGTCC
TTCTCACGCAACGCCTGGGCACCGCGCCTCCGGGCCAGGTGGGGCGGGGACGGGCCGCCTGACCTCTGCC
CCCTAGAGGGATGTCGCCGGCGCACGCAAGCTAGCCGGGGGTAGGGTGGGGGCTCCGCGCCAGGTGCCCC
CTCCGTGGTCCCTGGGCCCGAGTCTTTCCGTGGCCCCCCGCCGCCGGATTTCTGTGCTCTGCCAATCAAA
GCACTAGCCACCCCGGGAGCCAAGAGGGACCCTCAAGGGCCGGTGGGTCCTGGCTGGAGGGACCGCGCGT
TGCAATCAGCACTAAGGCGATCCTAGAGGCTGCGAGGAGCCGCTAGTGAGCGCTCAGCGAGCCTGCCCCT
TCGCCATCCATTCCGATCCTTCAATCAAGAGGCGCGAACCTCAGCTAGTCGCCCGGGCTCTGGGGGACAG
GTCCAGCCCCGCGGCGCCTCTGGCCTTCCGGCCCCCGTGACCTCAGGGCTGGGGTCGCAGCGCTTCTCAC
GCGAGCCGGGACTCAGTAACCCCGGGAAGAAGGTCACCACGGGGCAGCCCCGCCCCCGCCTGCCGAGTCC
TGGTAGGCTGTAGCGCTGGGGAGGCATCTGCACGCCCAGCGTTCCAGTGGGTGCAAAAATGACGAAGAGG
AGTCCCCGCGCCCCAGGATGGAGCTTCCCGTACCCTCTCTTCGGGCTGTCCTGGGACTTCTCCCTCAAGC
CCCCTCCTCGGCTGGGTTCTGCACTGCCCTTGGGACGCCTTGGAATTGGGACTTCCAGGTGTTCCCAGCC
CTCACCCCTCTATGTACAGGCACCGAGATGTGTCCCATAGTGGGTTCTTGCCCACCCGACCCCCCACCCC
CGCCGCCCTCCGCCACCTTTCTCTCCAATCCCAGAGAGACCAGCCCGGTTCAGGCTGCTTCTCCCTCCAT
CTCAGCTCGCTCCAGGGAAGGAGGCGTGGCCACACGTACAAGCCCGCCTATAAAGGTGGCAGTGCCTTCA
CCCTCACCCTGAAGGTGACAGTTCCTTGGAACCTTCCCTGATCCTTGTGATCCCAGGCTCCAAGAGTCCA
CCCTTCCCAGCTGAGCTCGCTAGCCTCGAGGATATCAAGATCTGGCCTCGGCGGCCAAGCTTGGCAATCC
GGTACTGTTGGTAAAGCCACCATGAACTCCTTCTCCACAAGCGCCTTCGGTCCAGTTGCCTTCTCCCTGG
GCCTGCTCCTGGTGTTGCCTGCTGCCTTCCCTGCCCCAGTCTTCACACTCGAAGATTTCGTTGGGGACTG
GCGACAGACAGCCGGCTACAACCTGGACCAAGTCCTTGAACAGGGAGGTGTGTCCAGTTTGTTTCAGAAT
CTCGGGGTGTCCGTAACTCCGATCCAAAGGATTGTCCTGAGCGGTGAAAATGGGCTGAAGATCGACATCC
ATGTCATCATCCCGTATGAAGGTCTGAGCGGCGACCAAATGGGCCAGATCGAAAAAATTTTTAAGGTGGT
GTACCCTGTGGATGATCATCACTTTAAGGTGATCCTGCACTATGGCACACTGGTAATCGACGGGGTTACG
CCGAACATGATCGACTATTTCGGACGGCCGTATGAAGGCATCGCCGTGTTCGACGGCAAAAAGATCACTG
TAACAGGGACCCTGTGGAACGGCAACAAAATTATCGACGAGCGCCTGATCAACCCCGACGGCTCCCTGCT
GTTCCGAGTAACCATCAACGGAGTGACCGGCTGGCGGCTGTGCGAACGCATTCTGGCGTAAGGCCGCGAC
TCTAGAGTCGGGGCGGCCGGCCGCTTCGAGCAGACATGATAAGATACATTGATGAGTTTGGACAAACCAC
AACTAGAATGCAGTGAAAAAAATGCTTTATTTGTGAAATTTGTGATGCTATTGCTTTATTTGTAACCATT
ATAAGCTGCAATAAACAAGTTAACAACAACAATTGCATTCATTTTATGTTTCAGGTTCAGGGGGAGGTGT
GGGAGGTTTTTTAAAGCAAGTAAAACCTCTACAAATGTGGTAAAATCGATAAGGATCCGTCGACCGATGC
CCTTGAGAGCCTTCAACCCAGTCAGCTCCTTCCGGTGGGCGCGGGGCATGACTATCGTCGCCGCACTTAT
GACTGTCTTCTTTATCATGCAACTCGTAGGACAGGTGCCGGCAGCGCTCTTCCGCTTCCTCGCTCACTGA
CTCGCTGCGCTCGGTCGTTCGGCTGCGGCGAGCGGTATCAGCTCACTCAAAGGCGGTAATACGGTTATCC
ACAGAATCAGGGGATAACGCAGGAAAGAACATGTGAGCAAAAGGCCAGCAAAAGGCCAGGAACCGTAAAA
AGGCCGCGTTGCTGGCGTTTTTCCATAGGCTCCGCCCCCCTGACGAGCATCACAAAAATCGACGCTCAAG
TCAGAGGTGGCGAAACCCGACAGGACTATAAAGATACCAGGCGTTTCCCCCTGGAAGCTCCCTCGTGCGC
TCTCCTGTTCCGACCCTGCCGCTTACCGGATACCTGTCCGCCTTTCTCCCTTCGGGAAGCGTGGCGCTTT
CTCATAGCTCACGCTGTAGGTATCTCAGTTCGGTGTAGGTCGTTCGCTCCAAGCTGGGCTGTGTGCACGA
ACCCCCCGTTCAGCCCGACCGCTGCGCCTTATCCGGTAACTATCGTCTTGAGTCCAACCCGGTAAGACAC
GACTTATCGCCACTGGCAGCAGCCACTGGTAACAGGATTAGCAGAGCGAGGTATGTAGGCGGTGCTACAG
AGTTCTTGAAGTGGTGGCCTAACTACGGCTACACTAGAAGAACAGTATTTGGTATCTGCGCTCTGCTGAA
GCCAGTTACCTTCGGAAAAAGAGTTGGTAGCTCTTGATCCGGCAAACAAACCACCGCTGGTAGCGGTGGT
TTTTTTGTTTGCAAGCAGCAGATTACGCGCAGAAAAAAAGGATCTCAAGAAGATCCTTTGATCTTTTCTA
CGGGGTCTGACGCTCAGTGGAACGAAAACTCACGTTAAGGGATTTTGGTCATGAGATTATCAAAAAGGAT
CTTCACCTAGATCCTTTTAAATTAAAAATGAAGTTTTAAATCAATCTAAAGTATATATGAGTAAACTTGG
TCTGACAGCGGCCGCAAATGCTAAACCACTGCAGTGGTTACCAGTGCTTGATCAGTGAGGCACCGATCTC
AGCGATCTGCCTATTTCGTTCGTCCATAGTGGCCTGACTCCCCGTCGTGTAGATCACTACGATTCGTGAG
GGCTTACCATCAGGCCCCAGCGCAGCAATGATGCCGCGAGAGCCGCGTTCACCGGCCCCCGATTTGTCAG
CAATGAACCAGCCAGCAGGGAGGGCCGAGCGAAGAAGTGGTCCTGCTACTTTGTCCGCCTCCATCCAGTC
TATGAGCTGCTGTCGTGATGCTAGAGTAAGAAGTTCGCCAGTGAGTAGTTTCCGAAGAGTTGTGGCCATT
GCTACTGGCATCGTGGTATCACGCTCGTCGTTCGGTATGGCTTCGTTCAACTCTGGTTCCCAGCGGTCAA
GCCGGGTCACATGATCACCCATATTATGAAGAAATGCAGTCAGCTCCTTAGGGCCTCCGATCGTTGTCAG
AAGTAAGTTGGCCGCGGTGTTGTCGCTCATGGTAATGGCAGCACTACACAATTCTCTTACCGTCATGCCA
TCCGTAAGATGCTTTTCCGTGACCGGCGAGTACTCAACCAAGTCGTTTTGTGAGTAGTGTATACGGCGAC
CAAGCTGCTCTTGCCCGGCGTCTATACGGGACAACACCGCGCCACATAGCAGTACTTTGAAAGTGCTCAT
CATCGGGAATCGTTCTTCGGGGCGGAAAGACTCAAGGATCTTGCCGCTATTGAGATCCAGTTCGATATAG
CCCACTCTTGCACCCAGTTGATCTTCAGCATCTTTTACTTTCACCAGCGTTTCGGGGTGTGCAAAAACAG
GCAAGCAAAATGCCGCAAAGAAGGGAATGAGTGCGACACGAAAATGTTGGATGCTCATACTCGTCCTTTT
TCAATATTATTGAAGCATTTATCAGGGTTACTAGTACGTCTCTCAAGGATAAGTAAGTAATATTAAGGTA
CGGGAGGTATTGGACAGGCCGCAATAAAATATCTTTATTTTCATTACATCTGTGTGTTGGTTTTTTGTGT
GAATCGATAGTACTAACATACGCTCTCCATCAAAACAAAACGAAACAAAACAAACTAGCAAAATAGGCTG
TCCCCAGTGCAAGTGCAGGTGCCAGAACATTTCTCT
Features (pLannotate 1.2.2; 11 found; start..end, strand, type, name):
     14..55      -  misc_feature   MCS (fragment): pBluescript multiple cloning site
   1772..1858    +  CDS            IL6 (fragment): IL6_MUSPF - Experimental evidence at transcript level: Swiss-Prot protein existence level 2. Acts as an essential factor in bone homeostasis and on vessels directly or indirectly by induction of VEGF, resulting in increased angiogenesis activity and vascular permeability. Induces, through 'trans-signaling' and synergistically with IL1B and TNF, the production of VEGF. Involved in metabolic controls, is discharged into the bloodstream after muscle contraction increasing lipolysis and improving insulin resistance (By similarity). 'Trans-signaling' in central nervous system also regulates energy
   1859..2371    +  CDS            Nluc: NanoLuc® luciferase human codon-optimized
   2420..2541    -  polyA_signal   SV40 poly(A) signal: SV40 polyadenylation signal
   2564..2632    -  CDS            large T antigen (fragment): large T antigen from SV40 (simian virus 40)
   2648..2780    +  CDS            TcR (fragment): tetracycline efflux protein; tet; confers resistance to tetracycline
   2960..3548    -  rep_origin     ori: high-copy-number ColE1/pMB1/pBR322/pUC origin of replication
   3748..4608    -  CDS            AmpR: β-lactamase confers resistance to ampicillin, carbenicillin, and related antibiotics
   4609..4650    -  promoter       AmpR promoter (fragment): bla
   4713..4761    +  polyA_signal   poly(A) signal: synthetic polyadenylation signal
   4775..4866    +  misc_feature   pause site: RNA polymerase II transcriptional pause signal from the human α2 globin gene
