[The description below was written by a language model from this plasmid's Addgene catalogue record and pLannotate feature annotations shown in this document.]
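Description:
XRE-pNL1.3[secNLuc] is a mammalian transcriptional reporter plasmid built on Promega's promoterless pNL1.3[secNluc] backbone and designed to report activity of the aryl hydrocarbon receptor (AhR), a ligand-activated xenobiotic sensor. It is propagated in E. coli as a high-copy plasmid through a ColE1/pUC-type origin and is selected with ampicillin via a β-lactamase gene. The record lists no mammalian selection marker and the feature table shows none, which points to delivery by transfection. The catalogue gives a total size of 4,835 bp, while the sequenced record is 4,866 nt.

The insert is a roughly 1.6 kb human fragment described as the xenobiotic response element (XRE)/CYP1A1 promoter, cloned between KpnI and SacI upstream of the reporter. It is not annotated in the feature table but corresponds to the unannotated stretch preceding the luciferase coding region. CYP1A1 is a classic AhR target gene, so ligand-activated AhR binding to the XREs should drive transcription of the downstream reporter. That reporter is human codon-optimized NanoLuc preceded by a short sequence annotated as an IL6 fragment, which serves as the N-terminal secretion signal that sends the enzyme into the culture medium. An SV40 polyadenylation signal terminates the transcript. A synthetic poly(A) signal and an RNA polymerase II pause site lie upstream of the cloning region, and these elements reduce background from read-through transcription originating in the backbone. The small large T antigen, TcR and pBluescript MCS matches are probably backbone remnants rather than functional parts.

Because the luciferase is secreted, AhR activation by xenobiotics or other ligands can be quantified by sampling the medium, without lysing the cells.
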