Addgene plasmid #182295: XRE-pNL1.3[secNLuc]
Purpose: Secreted Luciferase reporter for AhR activity
Depositing lab: Severine Degrelle & Thierry Fournier. Depositing organization: INSERM U1139, Physiopathologie et pharmacotoxicologie placentaire humaine. Publication: Novel fluorescent and secreted transcriptional reporters for quantifying activity of the xenobiotic sensor aryl hydrocarbon receptor (AHR). Degrelle SA, Ferecatu I, Fournier T. Environ Int. 2022 Sep 24;169:107545. doi: 10.1016/j.envint.2022.107545. PubMed 36179647.
Backbone
  Vector backbone: pNL1.3[secNluc]
  Backbone manufacturer: Promega
  Backbone size w/o insert (bp): 3189
  Total vector size (bp): 4835
  Modifications to backbone: XRE sequence was added
  Vector type: Mammalian Expression
Growth in bacteria
  Bacterial resistance: Ampicillin, 100 μg/mL
  Growth temperature: 37°C
  Growth strain: DH5alpha
  Copy number: High Copy
Gene/Insert
  Gene/Insert name: Xenobiotic Response Element (alt names: XRE; CYP1A1 promotor)
  Species: H. sapiens (human)
  Insert size (bp): 1646
  Entrez Gene: CYP1A1 (a.k.a. AHH, AHRR, CP11, CYP1, CYPIA1, P1-450, P450-C, P450DX)
  Promoter: XRE
  Tag / fusion protein: secNluc (C terminal on insert)
  Cloning method: Restriction Enzyme; 5′ cloning site KpnI (unknown if destroyed); 3′ cloning site SacI (unknown if destroyed)
  Sequencing primers: 5′ RVprimer3
Terms and licenses: Academic/Nonprofit Terms; Industry Terms: Not Available to Industry
How to cite: XRE-pNL1.3[secNLuc] was a gift from Severine Degrelle & Thierry Fournier (Addgene plasmid # 182295 ; http://n2t.net/addgene:182295 ; RRID:Addgene_182295)
